>Addgene plasmid #128665 | pCT-CMV-copGFP-Polß(WT)-puro | addgene full sequence | sequence record 320853 | Addgene NGS Result
GGGTCTCTCTGGTTAGACCAGATCTGAGCCTGGGAGCTCTCTGGCTAACTAGGGAACCCACTGCTTAAGC
CTCAATAAAGCTTGCCTTGAGTGCTTCAAGTAGTGTGTGCCCGTCTGTTGTGTGACTCTGGTAACTAGAG
ATCCCTCAGACCCTTTTAGTCAGTGTGGAAAATCTCTAGCAGTGGCGCCCGAACAGGGACTTGAAAGCGA
AAGGGAAACCAGAGGAGCTCTCTCGACGCAGGACTCGGCTTGCTGAAGCGCGCACGGCAAGAGGCGAGGG
GCGGCGACTGGTGAGTACGCCAAAAATTTTGACTAGCGGAGGCTAGAAGGAGAGAGATGGGTGCGAGAGC
GTCAGTATTAAGCGGGGGAGAATTAGATCGCGATGGGAAAAAATTCGGTTAAGGCCAGGGGGAAAGAAAA
AATATAAATTAAAACATATAGTATGGGCAAGCAGGGAGCTAGAACGATTCGCAGTTAATCCTGGCCTGTT
AGAAACATCAGAAGGCTGTAGACAAATACTGGGACAGCTACAACCATCCCTTCAGACAGGATCAGAAGAA
CTTAGATCATTATATAATACAGTAGCAACCCTCTATTGTGTGCATCAAAGGATAGAGATAAAAGACACCA
AGGAAGCTTTAGACAAGATAGAGGAAGAGCAAAACAAAAGTAAGACCACCGCACAGCAAGCGGCCACTGA
TCTTCAGACCTGGAGGAGGAGATATGAGGGACAATTGGAGAAGTGAATTATATAAATATAAAGTAGTAAA
AATTGAACCATTAGGAGTAGCACCCACCAAGGCAAAGAGAAGAGTGGTGCAGAGAGAAAAAAGAGCAGTG
GGAATAGGAGCTTTGTTCCTTGGGTTCTTGGGAGCAGCAGGAAGCACTATGGGCGCAGCGTCAATGACGC
TGACGGTACAGGCCAGACAATTATTGTCTGGTATAGTGCAGCAGCAGAACAATTTGCTGAGGGCTATTGA
GGCGCAACAGCATCTGTTGCAACTCACAGTCTGGGGCATCAAGCAGCTCCAGGCAAGAATCCTGGCTGTG
GAAAGATACCTAAAGGATCAACAGCTCCTGGGGATTTGGGGTTGCTCTGGAAAACTCATTTGCACCACTG
CTGTGCCTTGGAATGCTAGTTGGAGTAATAAATCTCTGGAACAGATTTGGAATCACACGACCTGGATGGA
GTGGGACAGAGAAATTAACAATTACACAAGCTTAATACACTCCTTAATTGAAGAATCGCAAAACCAGCAA
GAAAAGAATGAACAAGAATTATTGGAATTAGATAAATGGGCAAGTTTGTGGAATTGGTTTAACATAACAA
ATTGGCTGTGGTATATAAAATTATTCATAATGATAGTAGGAGGCTTGGTAGGTTTAAGAATAGTTTTTGC
TGTACTTTCTATAGTGAATAGAGTTAGGCAGGGATATTCACCATTATCGTTTCAGACCCACCTCCCAACC
CCGAGGGGACCCGACAGGCCCGAAGGAATAGAAGAAGAAGGTGGAGAGAGAGACAGAGACAGATCCATTC
GATTAGTGAACGGATCTCGACGGTATCGGTTAACTTTTAAAAGAAAAGGGGGGATTGGGGGGTACAGTGC
AGGGGAAAGAATAGTAGACATAATAGCAACAGACATACAAACTAAAGAATTACAAAAACAAATTACAAAA
TTCAAAATTTTATCGATACTAGTATTATGCCCAGTACATGACCTTATGGGACTTTCCTACTTGGCAGTAC
ATCTACGTATTAGTCATCGCTATTACCATGGTGATGCGGTTTTGGCAGTACATCAATGGGCGTGGATAGC
GGTTTGACTCACGGGGATTTCCAAGTCTCCACCCCATTGACGTCAATGGGAGTTTGTTTTGGCACCAAAA
TCAACGGGACTTTCCAAAATGTCGTAACAACTCCGCCCCATTGACGCAAATGGGCGGTAGGCGTGTACGG
TGGGAGGTTTATATAAGCAGAGCTCGTTTAGTGAACCGTCAGATCGCCTGGAGACGCCATCCACGCTGTT
TTGACCTCCATAGAAGATTGCCACCATGGAGAGCGACGAGAGCGGCCTGCCCGCCATGGAGATCGAGTGC
CGCATCACCGGCACCCTGAACGGCGTGGAGTTCGAGCTGGTGGGCGGCGGAGAGGGCACCCCCAAGCAGG
GCCGCATGACCAACAAGATGAAGAGCACCAAAGGCGCCCTGACCTTCAGCCCCTACCTGCTGAGCCACGT
GATGGGCTACGGCTTCTACCACTTCGGCACCTACCCCAGCGGCTACGAGAACCCCTTCCTGCACGCCATC
AACAACGGCGGCTACACCAACACCCGCATCGAGAAGTACGAGGACGGCGGCGTGCTGCACGTGAGCTTCA
GCTACCGCTACGAGGCCGGCCGCGTGATCGGCGACTTCAAGGTGGTGGGCACCGGCTTCCCCGAGGACAG
CGTGATCTTCACCGACAAGATCATCCGCAGCAACGCCACCGTGGAGCACCTGCACCCCATGGGCGATAAC
GTGCTGGTGGGCAGCTTCGCCCGCACCTTCAGCCTGCGCGACGGCGGCTACTACAGCTTCGTGGTGGACA
GCCACATGCACTTCAAGAGCGCCATCCACCCCAGCATCCTGCAGAACGGGGGCCCCATGTTCGCCTTCCG
CCGCGTGGAGGAGCTGCACAGCAACACCGAGCTGGGCATCGTGGAGTACCAGCACGCCTTCAAGACCCCC
ATTGCCTTCGCCAGATCCCGCGCTCAGTCGTCCAATTCTGCCGTGGACGGCACCGCCGGACCCGGCTCCA
CCGGATCTCGCTCTAGAATGGACTACAAAGACGATGACGATAAAGGC
[1005 nt withheld, positions 2848-3852]
TGAGGATCCGCGGCCGCGAAGGATCTGCGATCGCTCCGGTGCCCGTCAGTGGGCAGAGCGCACATCGCCC
ACAGTCCCCGAGAAGTTGGGGGGAGGGGTCGGCAATTGAACGGGTGCCTAGAGAAGGTGGCGCGGGGTAA
ACTGGGAAAGTGATGTCGTGTACTGGCTCCGCCTTTTTCCCGAGGGTGGGGGAGAACCGTATATAAGTGC
AGTAGTCGCCGTGAACGTTCTTTTTCGCAACGGGTTTGCCGCCAGAACACAGCTGAAGCTTCGAGGGGCT
CGCATCTCTCCTTCACGCGCCCGCCGCCCTACCTGAGGCCGCCATCCACGCCGGTTGAGTCGCGTTCTGC
CGCCTCCCGCCTGTGGTGCCTCCTGAACTGCGTCCGCCGTCTAGGTAAGTTTAAAGCTCAGGTCGAGACC
GGGCCTTTGTCCGGCGCTCCCTTGGAGCCTACCTAGACTCAGCCGGCTCTCCACGCTTTGCCTGACCCTG
CTTGCTCAACTCTACGTCTTTGTTTCGTTTTCTGTTCTGCGCCGTTACAGATCCAAGCTGTGACCGGCGC
CTACGCTAGATGACCGAGTACAAGCCCACGGTGCGCCTCGCCACCCGCGACGACGTCCCCAGGGCCGTAC
GCACCCTCGCCGCCGCGTTCGCCGACTACCCCGCCACGCGCCACACCGTCGATCCGGACCGCCACATCGA
GCGGGTCACCGAGCTGCAAGAACTCTTCCTCACGCGCGTCGGGCTCGACATCGGCAAGGTGTGGGTCGCG
GACGACGGCGCCGCGGTGGCGGTCTGGACCACGCCGGAGAGCGTCGAAGCGGGGGCGGTGTTCGCCGAGA
TCGGCCCGCGCATGGCCGAGTTGAGCGGTTCCCGGCTGGCCGCGCAGCAACAGATGGAAGGCCTCCTGGC
GCCGCACCGGCCCAAGGAGCCCGCGTGGTTCCTGGCCACCGTCGGCGTCTCGCCCGACCACCAGGGCAAG
GGTCTGGGCAGCGCCGTCGTGCTCCCCGGAGTGGAGGCGGCCGAGCGCGCCGGGGTGCCCGCCTTCCTGG
AGACCTCCGCGCCCCGCAACCTCCCCTTCTACGAGCGGCTCGGCTTCACCGTCACCGCCGACGTCGAGGT
GCCCGAAGGACCGCGCACCTGGTGCATGACCCGCAAGCCCGGTGCCTGAGTCGACAATCAACCTCTGGAT
TACAAAATTTGTGAAAGATTGACTGGTATTCTTAACTATGTTGCTCCTTTTACGCTATGTGGATACGCTG
CTTTAATGCCTTTGTATCATGCTATTGCTTCCCGTATGGCTTTCATTTTCTCCTCCTTGTATAAATCCTG
GTTGCTGTCTCTTTATGAGGAGTTGTGGCCCGTTGTCAGGCAACGTGGCGTGGTGTGCACTGTGTTTGCT
GACGCAACCCCCACTGGTTGGGGCATTGCCACCACCTGTCAGCTCCTTTCCGGGACTTTCGCTTTCCCCC
TCCCTATTGCCACGGCGGAACTCATCGCCGCCTGCCTTGCCCGCTGCTGGACAGGGGCTCGGCTGTTGGG
CACTGACAATTCCGTGGTGTTGTCGGGGAAATCATCGTCCTTTCCTTGGCTGCTCGCCTGTGTTGCCACC
TGGATTCTGCGCGGGACGTCCTTCTGCTACGTCCCTTCGGCCCTCAATCCAGCGGACCTTCCTTCCCGCG
GCCTGCTGCCGGCTCTGCGGCCTCTTCCGCGTCTTCGCCTTCGCCCTCAGACGAGTCGGATCTCCCTTTG
GGCCGCCTCCCCGCCTGGTACCTTTAAGACCAATGACTTACAAGGCAGCTGTAGATCTTAGCCACTTTTT
AAAAGAAAAGGGGGGACTGGAAGGGCTAATTCACTCCCAACGAAGATAAGATCTGCTTTTTGCTTGTACT
GGGTCTCTCTGGTTAGACCAGATCTGAGCCTGGGAGCTCTCTGGCTAACTAGGGAACCCACTGCTTAAGC
CTCAATAAAGCTTGCCTTGAGTGCTTCAAGTAGTGTGTGCCCGTCTGTTGTGTGACTCTGGTAACTAGAG
ATCCCTCAGACCCTTTTAGTCAGTGTGGAAAATCTCTAGCAGTAGTAGTTCATGTCATCTTATTATTCAG
TATTTATAACTTGCAAAGAAATGAATATCAGAGAGTGAGAGGAACTTGTTTATTGCAGCTTATAATGGTT
ACAAATAAAGCAATAGCATCACAAATTTCACAAATAAAGCATTTTTTTCACTGCATTCTAGTTGTGGTTT
GTCCAAACTCATCAATGTATCTTATCATGTCTGGCTCTAGCTATCCCGCCCCTAACTCCGCCCATCCCGC
CCCTAACTCCGCCCAGTTCCGCCCATTCTCCGCCCCATGGCTGACTAATTTTTTTTATTTATGCAGAGGC
CGAGGCCGCCTCGGCCTCTGAGCTATTCCAGAAGTAGTGAGGAGGCTTTTTTGGAGGCCTAGACTTTTGC
AGAGACCAAATTCGTAATCATGTCATAGCTGTTTCCTGTGTGAAATTGTTATCCGCTCACAATTCCACAC
AACATACGAGCCGGAAGCATAAAGTGTAAAGCCTGGGGTGCCTAATGAGTGAGCTAACTCACATTAATTG
CGTTGCGCTCACTGCCCGCTTTCCAGTCGGGAAACCTGTCGTGCCAGCTGCATTAATGAATCGGCCAACG
CGCGGGGAGAGGCGGTTTGCGTATTGGGCGCTCTTCCGCTTCCTCGCTCACTGACTCGCTGCGCTCGGTC
GTTCGGCTGCGGCGAGCGGTATCAGCTCACTCAAAGGCGGTAATACGGTTATCCACAGAATCAGGGGATA
ACGCAGGAAAGAACATGTGAGCAAAAGGCCAGCAAAAGGCCAGGAACCGTAAAAAGGCCGCGTTGCTGGC
GTTTTTCCATAGGCTCCGCCCCCCTGACGAGCATCACAAAAATCGACGCTCAAGTCAGAGGTGGCGAAAC
CCGACAGGACTATAAAGATACCAGGCGTTTCCCCCTGGAAGCTCCCTCGTGCGCTCTCCTGTTCCGACCC
TGCCGCTTACCGGATACCTGTCCGCCTTTCTCCCTTCGGGAAGCGTGGCGCTTTCTCATAGCTCACGCTG
TAGGTATCTCAGTTCGGTGTAGGTCGTTCGCTCCAAGCTGGGCTGTGTGCACGAACCCCCCGTTCAGCCC
GACCGCTGCGCCTTATCCGGTAACTATCGTCTTGAGTCCAACCCGGTAAGACACGACTTATCGCCACTGG
CAGCAGCCACTGGTAACAGGATTAGCAGAGCGAGGTATGTAGGCGGTGCTACAGAGTTCTTGAAGTGGTG
GCCTAACTACGGCTACACTAGAAGAACAGTATTTGGTATCTGCGCTCTGCTGAAGCCAGTTACCTTCGGA
AAAAGAGTTGGTAGCTCTTGATCCGGCAAACAAACCACCGCTGGTAGCGGTGGTTTTTTTGTTTGCAAGC
AGCAGATTACGCGCAGAAAAAAAGGATCTCAAGAAGATCCTTTGATCTTTTCTACGGGGTCTGACGCTCA
GTGGAACGAAAACTCACGTTAAGGGATTTTGGTCATGAGATTATCAAAAAGGATCTTCACCTAGATCCTT
TTAAATTAAAAATGAAGTTTTAAATCAATCTAAAGTATATATGAGTAAACTTGGTCTGACAGTTACCAAT
GCTTAATCAGTGAGGCACCTATCTCAGCGATCTGTCTATTTCGTTCATCCATAGTTGCCTGACTCCCCGT
CGTGTAGATAACTACGATACGGGAGGGCTTACCATCTGGCCCCAGTGCTGCAATGATACCGCGAGACCCA
CGCTCACCGGCTCCAGATTTATCAGCAATAAACCAGCCAGCCGGAAGGGCCGAGCGCAGAAGTGGTCCTG
CAACTTTATCCGCCTCCATCCAGTCTATTAATTGTTGCCGGGAAGCTAGAGTAAGTAGTTCGCCAGTTAA
TAGTTTGCGCAACGTTGTTGCCATTGCTACAGGCATCGTGGTGTCACGCTCGTCGTTTGGTATGGCTTCA
TTCAGCTCCGGTTCCCAACGATCAAGGCGAGTTACATGATCCCCCATGTTGTGCAAAAAAGCGGTTAGCT
CCTTCGGTCCTCCGATCGTTGTCAGAAGTAAGTTGGCCGCAGTGTTATCACTCATGGTTATGGCAGCACT
GCATAATTCTCTTACTGTCATGCCATCCGTAAGATGCTTTTCTGTGACTGGTGAGTACTCAACCAAGTCA
TTCTGAGAATAGTGTATGCGGCGACCGAGTTGCTCTTGCCCGGCGTCAATACGGGATAATACCGCGCCAC
ATAGCAGAACTTTAAAAGTGCTCATCATTGGAAAACGTTCTTCGGGGCGAAAACTCTCAAGGATCTTACC
GCTGTTGAGATCCAGTTCGATGTAACCCACTCGTGCACCCAACTGATCTTCAGCATCTTTTACTTTCACC
AGCGTTTCTGGGTGAGCAAAAACAGGAAGGCAAAATGCCGCAAAAAAGGGAATAAGGGCGACACGGAAAT
GTTGAATACTCATACTCTTCCTTTTTCAATATTATTGAAGCATTTATCAGGGTTATTGTCTCATGAGCGG
ATACATATTTGAATGTATTTAGAAAAATAAACAAATAGGGGTTCCGCGCACATTTCCCCGAAAAGTGCCA
CCTGACGTCTAAGAAACCATTATTATCATGACATTAACCTATAAAAATAGGCGTATCACGAGGCCCTTTC
GTCTCGCGCGTTTCGGTGATGACGGTGAAAACCTCTGACACATGCAGCTCCCGGAGACGGTCACAGCTTG
TCTGTAAGCGGATGCCGGGAGCAGACAAGCCCGTCAGGGCGCGTCAGCGGGTGTTGGCGGGTGTCGGGGC
TGGCTTAACTATGCGGCATCAGAGCAGATTGTACTGAGAGTGCACCATATGCGGTGTGAAATACCGCACA
GATGCGTAAGGAGAAAATACCGCATCAGGCGCCATTCGCCATTCAGGCTGCGCAACTGTTGGGAAGGGCG
ATCGGTGCGGGCCTCTTCGCTATTACGCCAGCTGGCGAAAGGGGGATGTGCTGCAAGGCGATTAAGTTGG
GTAACGCCAGGGTTTTCCCAGTCACGACGTTGTAAAACGACGGCCAGTGCCAAGCTGACGCGTGTAGTCT
TATGCAATACTCTTGTAGTCTTGCAACATGGTAACGATGAGTTAGCAACATGCCTTACAAGGAGAGAAAA
AGCACCGTGCATGCCGATTGGTGGAAGTAAGGTGGTACGATCGTGCCTTATTAGGAAGGCAACAGACGGG
TCTGACATGGATTGGACGAACCACTGAATTGCCGCATTGCAGAGATATTGTATTTAAGTGCCTAGCTCGA
TACATAAAC
Features (pLannotate 1.2.2; 30 found; start..end, strand, type, name):
      1..181     +  LTR            5' LTR (truncated): truncated 5' long terminal repeat (LTR) from HIV-1
    228..353     +  misc_feature   HIV-1 Ψ: packaging signal of human immunodeficiency virus type 1
    337..675     +  CDS            HIV-1 gag (fragment): gag protein from human immunodeficiency virus 1; gag
    846..1079    +  misc_feature   RRE: The Rev response element (RRE) of HIV-1 allows for Rev-dependent mRNA export from the nucleus to the cytoplasm.
   1456..1556    +  CDS            Rev (fragment): human immunodeficiency virus 1 (HIV-1) Rev protein; rev; enhances nuclear export of unspliced and incompletely spliced viral mRNAs
   1575..1691    +  misc_feature   cPPT/CTS: central polypurine tract and central termination sequence of HIV-1
   1704..1780    +  enhancer       CMV enhancer (fragment): human cytomegalovirus immediate early enhancer
   1781..1984    +  promoter       CMV promoter: human cytomegalovirus (CMV) immediate early promoter
   2078..2742    +  CDS            CopGFP (fragment): green fluorescent protein 2 from Pontellina plumata, also known as ppluGFP2 (Shagin et al., 2004)
   2820..2844    +  CDS            3xFLAG (fragment): three tandem FLAG® epitope tags
   2848..3852    +  CDS            POLB (sequence withheld): DPOLB_HUMAN - Experimental evidence at protein level: Swiss-Prot protein existence level 1. Repair polymerase that plays a key role in base-excision repair. Has 5'-deoxyribose-5-phosphate lyase (dRP lyase) activity that removes the 5' sugar phosphate and also acts as a DNA polymerase that adds one nucleotide to the 3' end of the arising single-nucleotide gap. Conducts 'gap-filling' DNA synthesis in a stepwise distributive fashion rather than in a processive fashion as for other DNA polymerases. From Homo sapiens (Human).
   3903..4114    +  promoter       EF-1α core promoter: core promoter for human elongation factor EF-1α
   4127..4395    +  LTR            5' LTR (truncated): truncated 5' long terminal repeat (LTR) from human T-cell leukemia virus (HTLV) type 1
   4422..5021    +  CDS            PuroR: puromycin N-acetyltransferase; pac from Streptomyces alboniger; confers resistance to puromycin
   5028..5616    +  misc_feature   WPRE: woodchuck hepatitis virus posttranscriptional regulatory element
   5611..5718    +  CDS            nef (fragment): NEF_SIVS4 - Experimental evidence at protein level: Swiss-Prot protein existence level 1. Interferes with TCR signaling from the cell membrane. Interacts with CD247/TCRZ (TCR zeta chain) and exert potent down- regulation of cell surface TCR/CD3 complexes. From Simian immunodeficiency virus (isolate F236/smH4) (SIV-sm) (Simian immunodeficiency virus sooty mangabey monkey).
   5743..5923    +  LTR            5' LTR (truncated): truncated 5' long terminal repeat (LTR) from HIV-1
   5995..6116    +  polyA_signal   SV40 poly(A) signal: SV40 polyadenylation signal
   6156..6291    +  rep_origin     SV40 ori: SV40 origin of replication
   6348..6364    -  protein_bind   lac operator: The lac repressor binds to the lac operator to inhibit transcription in E. coli. This inhibition can be relieved by adding lactose or isopropyl-β-D-thiogalactopyranoside (IPTG). lac repressor encoded by lacI
   6372..6402    -  promoter       lac promoter: promoter for the E. coli lac operon
   6417..6438    -  protein_bind   CAP binding site: CAP binding activates transcription in the presence of cAMP. E. coli catabolite activator protein
   6451..6543    -  CDS            lacI (fragment): lac repressor; lacI; The lac repressor binds to the lac operator to inhibit transcription in E. coli. This inhibition can be relieved by adding lactose or isopropyl-β-D-thiogalactopyranoside (IPTG).
   6726..7314    -  rep_origin     ori: high-copy-number ColE1/pMB1/pBR322/pUC origin of replication
   7485..8345    -  CDS            AmpR: β-lactamase; bla; confers resistance to ampicillin, carbenicillin, and related antibiotics
   8346..8450    -  promoter       AmpR promoter: bla
   8545..8580    +  CDS            rop (fragment): Rop protein, which maintains plasmids at low copy number; rop
   8682..8781    +  misc_feature   bom (fragment): basis of mobility region from pBR322
   8787..8941    -  CDS            lacZα (fragment): LacZα fragment of β-galactosidase; lacZ fragment
   8955..9181    +  promoter       RSV promoter: Rous sarcoma virus enhancer/promoter
