[The description below was written by a language model from this plasmid's Addgene catalogue record and pLannotate feature annotations shown in this document.]
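Description:
pCT-CMV-copGFP-Polß(WT)-puro is an HIV-1-based lentiviral transfer plasmid for expressing human DNA polymerase beta (POLB, wild type) in mammalian cells as an N-terminal copGFP fusion. It is maintained in E. coli through a high-copy ColE1/pUC-type origin and an ampicillin resistance gene. The viral genome is transcribed from an RSV promoter placed upstream of a truncated 5' LTR. That arrangement is typical of Tat-independent, third-generation designs. The genome carries the Ψ packaging signal with a gag fragment, the Rev response element for Rev-dependent nuclear export, the cPPT/CTS element, a WPRE that boosts transcript stability and expression, and a truncated 3' LTR followed by an SV40 polyadenylation signal. An SV40 origin is also present in the backbone.

Between the LTRs, the CMV immediate early enhancer/promoter drives the copGFP coding sequence. This is followed by a short stretch annotated as a FLAG-type epitope fragment and then the POLB open reading frame, which was cloned between XbaI and BamHI sites. Although the backbone name refers to an IRES, the annotated sequence shows no IRES. Instead, puromycin N-acetyltransferase sits behind a separate EF-1α core promoter joined to an HTLV-1 LTR segment, so selection appears to come from an independent cassette rather than a bicistronic message.

Polymerase beta is the gap-filling polymerase and dRP lyase of base-excision repair. The fluorescent fusion allows transient or stable, puromycin-selected expression, so the wild-type protein can be visualised in cells. The associated work concerns regulation of DNA repair through the interaction between XRCC1 and polymerase beta.
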