Addgene plasmid #128665: pCT-CMV-copGFP-Polß(WT)-puro
Purpose: mammalian expression of copGFP-Polß(WT) protein with puromycin selection
Depositing lab: Robert Sobol. Depositing organization: University of Pittsburgh (University, School of Medicine, and Cancer Institute). Publication: HSP90 regulates DNA repair via the interaction between XRCC1 and DNA polymerase beta. Fang Q, Inanc B, Schamus S, Wang XH, Wei L, Brown AR, Svilar D, Sugrue KF, Goellner EM, Zeng X, Yates NA, Lan L, Vens C, Sobol RW. Nat Commun. 2014 Nov 26;5:5513. doi: 10.1038/ncomms6513. PubMed 25423885.
Backbone
  Vector backbone: pCT--CMV-IRES-puro
  Backbone size w/o insert (bp): 8048
  Total vector size (bp): 9186
  Vector type: Mammalian Expression, Lentiviral
  Selectable markers: Puromycin
Growth in bacteria
  Bacterial resistance: Ampicillin, 100 μg/mL
  Growth temperature: 37°C
  Growth strain: NEB Stable
  Copy number: High Copy
Gene/Insert
  Gene/Insert name: PolB (alt name: DNA polymerase beta)
  Species: H. sapiens (human)
  Insert size (bp): 1038
  Mutation: Wild type
  GenBank ID: NM_002690
  Entrez Gene: POLB
  Promoter: CMV
  Tag / fusion protein: copGFP (N terminal on backbone)
  Cloning method: Restriction Enzyme; 5′ cloning site XbaI (not destroyed); 3′ cloning site BamHI (not destroyed)
  Sequencing primers: 5′ CAA TTC TGC CGT GGA CGG CAC; 3′ GCG ATG TGC GCT CTG CCC ACT
Terms and licenses: Academic/Nonprofit Terms; Industry Terms: Not Available to Industry
How to cite: pCT-CMV-copGFP-Polß(WT)-puro was a gift from Robert Sobol (Addgene plasmid # 128665 ; http://n2t.net/addgene:128665 ; RRID:Addgene_128665)
